>Addgene plasmid #28147 | GST-TRIM24+TEV | addgene partial sequence | sequence record 34492 | 28147 with pGEX-5
CTGGTTCCGCGTCCATGGTCGAATCAAACAAGTTTGTACAAAAAAGCAGGCTCCGCGGCCGCCCCCTTCA
CCGAAAACCTGTATTTTCAGGGCATGGAGGTGGCGGTGGAGAAGGCGGTGGCGGCGGCGGCAGCGGCCTC
GGCTGCGGCCTCCGGGGGGCCCTCGGCGGCGCCGAGCGGGGAGAACGAGGCCGAGAGTCGGCAGGGCCCG
GACTCGGAGCGCGGCGGCGAGGCGGCCCGGCTCAACCTGTTGGACACTTGCGCCGTGTGCCACCAGAACA
TCCAGAGCCGGGCGCCCAAGCTGCTGCCCTGCCTGCACTCTTTCTGCCAGCGCTGCCTGCCCGCGCCCCA
GCGCTACCTCATGCTGCCCGCGCCCATGCTGGGCTCGGCCGAGACCCCGCCACCCGTCCCTGCCCCCGGC
TCGCCGGTCAGCGGCTCGTCGCCGTTCGCCACCCAAGTTGGAGTCATTCGTTGCCCAGTTTGCAGCCAAG
AATGTGCAGAGAGACACATCATAGATAACTTTTTTGTGAAGGACACTACTGAGGTTCCCAGCAGTACAGT
AGAAAAGTCAAATCAGGTATGTACAAGCTGTGAGGACAACGCAGAAGCCAATGGGTTTTGTGTAGAGTGT
GTTGAATGGCTCTGCAAGACGTGTATCA
