[The description below was written by a language model from this plasmid's Addgene catalogue record.]
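Description:
GST-TRIM24+TEV is a Gateway-derived expression plasmid built on the Invitrogen pDEST15 destination vector (about 7 kb without insert) and carrying human TRIM24, also known as TIF1α, as an insert of roughly 3.2 kb. The catalogue lists the vector type as mammalian expression. However, pDEST15 is generally known as a bacterial destination vector that drives N-terminal GST fusions from a T7 promoter in E. coli, so that classification should be treated with caution. The record itself does not name the promoter. The plasmid is maintained in E. coli as a high-copy construct under ampicillin selection.

The coding region is arranged so that glutathione S-transferase sits at the N terminus, followed by a TEV protease recognition site and then TRIM24. GST allows the fusion protein to be captured on glutathione resin for affinity purification or used as bait in pull-down assays. The TEV site allows the tag to be cleaved off afterwards to release TRIM24 with little extra sequence attached. The insert was introduced by Gateway recombination, and the record gives attR1 and attR2 as the flanking 5′ and 3′ sites, both marked as not destroyed. An LR reaction into a destination vector normally leaves attB sites, so these entries may simply reflect the sites of the parent vector.

No feature table is provided, so details such as the origin of replication, terminators and exact junctions cannot be confirmed. The design fits production and purification of recombinant TRIM24 for biochemical and interaction studies, though the record does not state a purpose.
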