Addgene plasmid #28147: GST-TRIM24+TEV
Depositing lab: Michelle Barton. Depositing organization: University of Texas MD Anderson Cancer Center.
Backbone
  Vector backbone: pDEST15
  Backbone manufacturer: Invitrogen
  Backbone size w/o insert (bp): 7000
  Vector type: Mammalian Expression
Growth in bacteria
  Bacterial resistance: Ampicillin, 100 μg/mL
  Growth temperature: 37°C
  Growth strain: DH5alpha
  Copy number: High Copy
Gene/Insert
  Gene/Insert name: TRIM24
  Species: H. sapiens (human)
  Insert size (bp): 3200
  Entrez Gene: TRIM24 (a.k.a. PTC6, RNF82, TF1A, TIF1, TIF1A, TIF1ALPHA, hTIF1)
  Tag / fusion protein: GST (N terminal on insert); TEV cleavage site (N terminal on insert)
  Cloning method: Gateway Cloning; 5′ cloning site attR1 (not destroyed); 3′ cloning site attR2 (not destroyed)
  Sequencing primers: 5′ pGEX5'
Terms and licenses: Academic/Nonprofit Terms; Industry Terms: Not Available to Industry
How to cite: GST-TRIM24+TEV was a gift from Michelle Barton (Addgene plasmid # 28147 ; http://n2t.net/addgene:28147 ; RRID:Addgene_28147)
